>Addgene plasmid #111944 | Hsh155 Q776A | addgene full sequence | sequence record 213579 | Addgene NGS Result
GTAAAACGACGGCCAGTGAGCGCGCGTAATACGACTCACTATAGGGCGAATTGGGTACCGGGCCCCCCCC
TCGAGCATGTACTTTCCGCCTAACTACCATCACCTGTCTTTATTTATTCCGCTGACAGATATGCACAACC
AATTATCGTCTCTTGAAAGCTTTTTAGACGTGATTGCTGTTATTTGGCACGTTGTTAGTATTTAAGCTTA
TTCGGGTTTGCATTGATATTTGCCCGAGCAGAAATCTCCTTCTCGATGAGTTAGAACTGAAACATCTCTT
CAATTACTTATACATAATAAACATAGAAAGCCAGGACCTGTCATCATGAGTCATCCGATTCAATTTGTAA
ACGCTAATAATAGCGATAAGAGCCACCAATTAGGCGGTCAATATTCTATTCCTCAGGATTTGAGGGAAAA
CCTGCAGAAAGAAGCTGCACGTATTGGTGAGAACGAAAAAGATGTGCTACAGGAAAAAATGGAAACTAGG
ACAGTGCAAAATCGAGAGGATTCATACCACAAAAGAAGGTTTGATATGAAGTTTGAGCCGGATTCCGATA
CACAAACTGTTACGTCTTCAGAAAATACCCAAGACGCTGTCGTGCCAAGGAAAAGAAAATCTCGTTGGGA
TGTAAAAGGGTACGAGCCACCTGATGAATCTTCAACAGCGGTCAAAGAAAACTCTGATAGTGCTTTGGTT
AATGTAGAAGGAATCCATGATTTGATGTTTTTTAAACCTTCTGACCATAAATATTTCGCCGACGTTATAT
CCAAAAAACCCATAGATGAGTTAAATAAGGATGAAAAGAAAGAAAGAACCCTGTCGATGTTACTTCTGAA
AATAAAAAATGGCAATACAGCGAGTAGGAGGACTTCTATGCGGATTTTAACCGATAAAGCTGTTACATTT
GGTCCAGAAATGATATTTAACCGCTTATTGCCCATATTACTAGACAGAAGTTTGGAAGACCAGGAAAGAC
ATCTAATGATCAAGACCATAGATCGCGTCCTTTACCAGCTAGGAGATTTAACAAAACCTTACGTTCACAA
AATACTTGTAGTAGCTGCCCCATTGCTAATAGATGAAGATCCAATGGTTCGTTCAACAGGCCAGGAGATA
ATCACCAATCTGTCTACAGTCGCTGGCCTAAAAACCATTCTAACAGTAATGAGACCTGATATTGAGAATG
AGGATGAGTATGTTAGAAATGTAACTTCAAGAGCGGCGGCTGTGGTGGCAAAAGCCCTTGGTGTTAATCA
ATTGCTTCCTTTCATCAATGCAGCATGCCACTCACGGAAGTCTTGGAAAGCAAGGCATACTGGCATAAAA
ATTGTGCAGCAAATAGGTATACTTTTGGGAATAGGTGTCTTGAATCATCTTACTGGGCTGATGAGTTGTA
TCAAAGACTGCCTAATGGATGATCACGTTCCGGTGCGAATTGTTACAGCACATACTTTATCAACACTAGC
AGAAAATTCTTATCCATATGGTATCGAAGTTTTCAACGTTGTACTGGAGCCATTATGGAAGGGTATAAGA
AGTCATCGTGGTAAAGTGCTATCTTCTTTTTTAAAAGCTGTTGGATCTATGATCCCATTGATGGACCCAG
AGTATGCCGGTTATTATACCACAGAAGCAATGAGAATAATTAGACGTGAATTCGACTCTCCCGATGATGA
AATGAAAAAGACCATTCTTTTAGTATTACAAAAATGTAGCGCTGTAGAATCCATAACGCCAAAATTTCTG
AGAGAAGAAATCGCGCCAGAATTCTTTCAAAAATTTTGGGTCAGACGAGTGGCATTGGATAGACCATTAA
ACAAAGTTGTTACATATACTACTGTTACATTAGCAAAGAAATTAGGTTGTTCTTATACCATTGATAAATT
ATTAACACCATTGAGAGATGAAGCTGAGCCGTTCAGAACAATGGCTGTCCATGCTGTTACTAGAACAGTA
AACTTATTAGGGACAGCAGATTTAGATGAGAGATTAGAAACGAGGCTTATTGATGCGCTCTTGATAGCAT
TTCAAGAACAAACAAATAGTGATTCTATAATCTTTAAAGGGTTTGGGGCAGTGACGGTGTCACTTGACAT
CCGTATGAAACCGTTTTTAGCACCCATTGTGAGTACGATTTTAAATCATTTAAAGCATAAAACTCCCTTG
GTTCGTCAACATGCAGCAGATCTATGTGCCATACTAATACCAGTCATCAAGAACTGTCACGAATTCGAAA
TGTTGAATAAATTGAACATTATATTGTATGAATCCTTAGGCGAAGTATATCCAGAGGTATTAGGTTCTAT
AATCAACGCTATGTACTGTATTACTAGCGTAATGGATTTGGATAAACTACAACCTCCTATTAATCAAATT
TTACCAACCTTAACTCCAATTTTAAGAAACAAGCATAGAAAAGTCGAAGTAAACACTATCAAATTTGTTG
GACTTATTGGTAAATTAGCACCTACCTATGCACCTCCTAAAGAATGGATGAGAATATGTTTTGAACTATT
AGAACTTTTGAAAAGTACAAATAAAGAAATAAGAAGATCAGCAAATGCCACGTTTGGATTCATTGCTGAA
GCAATTGGACCTCACGATGTTCTTGTTGCGTTATTGAACAATTTAAAGGTTCAAGAACGTGCTTTACGTG
TATGCACGGCTGTTGCTATCGGTATCGTTGCTAAAGTGTGTGGTCCTTACAACGTGCTGCCAGTAATCAT
GAATGAATACACAACACCAGAGACTAATGTTCAAAACGGTGTTCTCAAGGCCATGTCATTCATGTTTGAG
TACATTGGTAACATGTCTAAGGATTACATATACTTCATAACACCATTATTAGAAGATGCACTCACCGATA
GGGATTTAGTTCATCGTCAGACAGCGTCGAACGTAATAACCCACTTAGCTTTAAACTGTTCAGGTACAGG
TCACGAAGATGCCTTCATTCATTTAATGAATCTTCTAATACCCAATATTTTTGAAACTTCACCACATGCT
ATTATGCGTATTTTAGAAGGTTTGGAGGCACTGAGTCAAGCTCTTGGCCCTGGACTATTCATGAACTACA
TATGGGCAGGATTGTTCCATCCAGCGAAGAATGTAAGGAAAGCATTTTGGAGGGTGTATAATAACATGTA
CGTAATGTACCAGGACGCCATGGTACCTTTTTACCCCGTTACACCAGACAACAATGAAGAATATATAGAA
GAACTGGATTTAGTTCTGTGAATATATATAGAGCATATAAATAACCACAACTTGTAAGAATATTTTACTT
GACACACCTATATCATCACGTCACGATGCCTTCATAGATTATGATGAAATATAAACAGAACCTGCTATTG
GAAAAAAAAGGGCAGGAAAAAATTTTGTGAAAGTGAGTAAAAGAAAGATGAAGAGCGAGACATGGATAAT
AAGAAATAGATGTCACTAATGGACAATTGGAAGACTGATATGGAAAGTTACGATGAAGGAGGAGCTCCAG
CTTTTGTTCCCTTTAGTGAGGGTTAATTGCGCGCTTGGCGTAATCATGGTCATAGCTGTTTCCTGTGTGA
AATTGTTATCCGCTCACAATTCCACACAACATACGAGCCGGAAGCATAAAGTGTAAAGCCTGGGGTGCCT
AATGAGTGAGCTAACTCACATTAATTGCGTTGCGCTCACTGCCCGCTTTCCAGTCGGGAAACCTGTCGTG
CCAGCTGCATTAATGAATCGGCCAACGCGCGGGGAGAGGCGGTTTGCGTATTGGGCGCTCTTCCGCTTCC
TCGCTCACTGACTCGCTGCGCTCGGTCGTTCGGCTGCGGCGAGCGGTATCAGCTCACTCAAAGGCGGTAA
TACGGTTATCCACAGAATCAGGGGATAACGCAGGAAAGAACATGTGAGCAAAAGGCCAGCAAAAGGCCAG
GAACCGTAAAAAGGCCGCGTTGCTGGCGTTTTTCCATAGGCTCCGCCCCCCTGACGAGCATCACAAAAAT
CGACGCTCAAGTCAGAGGTGGCGAAACCCGACAGGACTATAAAGATACCAGGCGTTTCCCCCTGGAAGCT
CCCTCGTGCGCTCTCCTGTTCCGACCCTGCCGCTTACCGGATACCTGTCCGCCTTTCTCCCTTCGGGAAG
CGTGGCGCTTTCTCATAGCTCACGCTGTAGGTATCTCAGTTCGGTGTAGGTCGTTCGCTCCAAGCTGGGC
TGTGTGCACGAACCCCCCGTTCAGCCCGACCGCTGCGCCTTATCCGGTAACTATCGTCTTGAGTCCAACC
CGGTAAGACACGACTTATCGCCACTGGCAGCAGCCACTGGTAACAGGATTAGCAGAGCGAGGTATGTAGG
CGGTGCTACAGAGTTCTTGAAGTGGTGGCCTAACTACGGCTACACTAGAAGAACAGTATTTGGTATCTGC
GCTCTGCTGAAGCCAGTTACCTTCGGAAAAAGAGTTGGTAGCTCTTGATCCGGCAAACAAACCACCGCTG
GTAGCGGTGGTTTTTTTGTTTGCAAGCAGCAGATTACGCGCAGAAAAAAAGGATCTCAAGAAGATCCTTT
GATCTTTTCTACGGGGTCTGACGCTCAGTGGAACGAAAACTCACGTTAAGGGATTTTGGTCATGAGATTA
TCAAAAAGGATCTTCACCTAGATCCTTTTAAATTAAAAATGAAGTTTTAAATCAATCTAAAGTATATATG
AGTAAACTTGGTCTGACAGTTACCAATGCTTAATCAGTGAGGCACCTATCTCAGCGATCTGTCTATTTCG
TTCATCCATAGTTGCCTGACTCCCCGTCGTGTAGATAACTACGATACGGGAGGGCTTACCATCTGGCCCC
AGTGCTGCAATGATACCGCGAGACCCACGCTCACCGGCTCCAGATTTATCAGCAATAAACCAGCCAGCCG
GAAGGGCCGAGCGCAGAAGTGGTCCTGCAACTTTATCCGCCTCCATCCAGTCTATTAATTGTTGCCGGGA
AGCTAGAGTAAGTAGTTCGCCAGTTAATAGTTTGCGCAACGTTGTTGCCATTGCTACAGGCATCGTGGTG
TCACGCTCGTCGTTTGGTATGGCTTCATTCAGCTCCGGTTCCCAACGATCAAGGCGAGTTACATGATCCC
CCATGTTGTGCAAAAAAGCGGTTAGCTCCTTCGGTCCTCCGATCGTTGTCAGAAGTAAGTTGGCCGCAGT
GTTATCACTCATGGTTATGGCAGCACTGCATAATTCTCTTACTGTCATGCCATCCGTAAGATGCTTTTCT
GTGACTGGTGAGTACTCAACCAAGTCATTCTGAGAATAGTGTATGCGGCGACCGAGTTGCTCTTGCCCGG
CGTCAATACGGGATAATACCGCGCCACATAGCAGAACTTTAAAAGTGCTCATCATTGGAAAACGTTCTTC
GGGGCGAAAACTCTCAAGGATCTTACCGCTGTTGAGATCCAGTTCGATGTAACCCACTCGTGCACCCAAC
TGATCTTCAGCATCTTTTACTTTCACCAGCGTTTCTGGGTGAGCAAAAACAGGAAGGCAAAATGCCGCAA
AAAAGGGAATAAGGGCGACACGGAAATGTTGAATACTCATACTCTTCCTTTTTCAATATTATTGAAGCAT
TTATCAGGGTTATTGTCTCATGAGCGGATACATATTTGAATGTATTTAGAAAAATAAACAAATAGGGGTT
CCGCGCACATTTCCCCGAAAAGTGCCACCTGGGTCCTTTTCATCACGTGCTATAAAAATAATTATAATTT
AAATTTTTTAATATAAATATATAAATTAAAAATAGAAAGTAAAAAAAGAAATTAAAGAAAAAATAGTTTT
TGTTTTCCGAAGATGTAAAAGACTCTAGGGGGATCGCCAACAAATACTACCTTTTATCTTGCTCTTCCTG
CTCTCAGGTATTAATGCCGAATTGTTTCATCTTGTCTGTGTAGAAGACCACACACGAAAATCCTGTGATT
TTACATTTTACTTATCGTTAATCGAATGTATATCTATTTAATCTGCTTTTCTTGTCTAATAAATATATAT
GTAAAGTACGCTTTTTGTTGAAATTTTTTAAACCTTTGTTTATTTTTTTTTCTTCATTCCGTAACTCTTC
TACCTTCTTTATTTACTTTCTAAAATCCAAATACAAAACATAAAAATAAATAAACACAGAGTAAATTCCC
AAATTATTCCATCATTAAAAGATACGAGGCGCGTGTAAGTTACAGGCAAGCGATCCGTCTAAGAAACCAT
TATTATCATGACATTAACCTATAAAAATAGGCGTATCACGAGGCCCTTTCGTCTCGCGCGTTTCGGTGAT
GACGGTGAAAACCTCTGACACATGCAGCTCCCGGAGACGGTCACAGCTTGTCTGTAAGCGGATGCCGGGA
GCAGACAAGCCCGTCAGGGCGCGTCAGCGGGTGTTGGCGGGTGTCGGGGCTGGCTTAACTATGCGGCATC
AGAGCAGATTGTACTGAGAGTGCACCATAGATCACGACATTACTATATATATAATATAGGAAGCATTTAA
TAGAACAGCATCGTAATATATGTGTACTTTGCAGTTATGACGCCAGATGGCAGTAGTGGAAGATATTCTT
TATTGAAAAATAGCTTGTCACCTTACGTACAATCTTGATCCGGAGCTTTTCTTTTTTTGCCGATTAAGAA
TTAATTCGGTCGAAAAAAGAAAAGGAGAGGGCCAAGAGGGAGGGCATTGGTGACTATTGAGCACGTGAGT
ATACGTGATTAAGCACACAAAGGCAGCTTGGAGTATGTCTGTTATTAATTTCACAGGTAGTTCTGGTCCA
TTGGTGAAAGTTTGCGGCTTGCAGAGCACAGAGGCCGCAGAATGTGCTCTAGATTCCGATGCTGACTTGC
TGGGTATTATATGTGTGCCCAATAGAAAGAGAACAATTGACCCGGTTATTGCAAGGAAAATTTCAAGTCT
TGTAAAAGCATATAAAAATAGTTCAGGCACTCCGAAATACTTGGTTGGCGTGTTTCGTAATCAACCTAAG
GAGGATGTTTTGGCTCTGGTCAATGATTACGGCATTGATATCGTCCAACTGCATGGAGATGAGTCGTGGC
AAGAATACCAAGAGTTCCTCGGTTTGCCAGTTATTAAAAGACTCGTATTTCCAAAAGACTGCAACATACT
ACTCAGTGCAGCTTCACAGAAACCTCATTCGTTTATTCCCTTGTTTGATTCAGAAGCAGGTGGGACAGGT
GAACTTTTGGATTGGAACTCGATTTCTGACTGGGTTGGAAGGCAAGAGAGCCCCGAAAGCTTACATTTTA
TGTTAGCTGGTGGACTGACGCCAGAAAATGTTGGTGATGCGCTTAGATTAAATGGCGTTATTGGTGTTGA
TGTAAGCGGAGGTGTGGAGACAAATGGTGTAAAAGACTCTAACAAAATAGCAAATTTCGTCAAAAATGCT
AAGAAATAGGTTATTACTGAGTAGTATTTATTTAAGTATTGTTTGTGCACTTGCCGATCTATGCGGTGTG
AAATACCGCACAGATGCGTAAGGAGAAAATACCGCATCAGGAAATTGTAAGCGTTAATATTTTGTTAAAA
TTCGCGTTAAATTTTTGTTAAATCAGCTCATTTTTTAACCAATAGGCCGAAATCGGCAAAATCCCTTATA
AATCAAAAGAATAGACCGAGATAGGGT
[37 nt withheld, positions 7658-7694]
AAAGAACGTGGACTCCAACGTCAAAGG
[49 nt withheld, positions 7722-7770]
T
[91 nt withheld, positions 7772-7862]
G
[124 nt withheld, positions 7864-7987]
CCATTCGCCATTCAGGCTGCGCAACTGTTGGGAAGGGCGATCGGTGCGGGCCTCTTCGCTATTACGCCAG
CTGGCGAAAGGGGGATGTGCTGCAAGGCGATTAAGTTGGGTAACGCCAGGGTTTTCCCAGTCACGACGTT
Features (pLannotate 1.2.2; 19 found; start..end, strand, type, name):
     27..45      +  promoter       T7 promoter: promoter for bacteriophage T7 RNA polymerase
    326..3238    +  CDS            HSH155: SF3B1_YEAST - Experimental evidence at protein level: Swiss-Prot protein existence level 1. Contacts pre-mRNA on both sides of the branch site early in spliceosome assembly. From Saccharomyces cerevisiae (strain ATCC 204508 / S288c) (Baker's yeast).
   3440..3493    +  CDS            ABZ2 (fragment): PABC_YEAST - Experimental evidence at protein level: Swiss-Prot protein existence level 1. Converts 4-amino-4-deoxychorismate into 4-aminobenzoate (PABA) and pyruvate. From Saccharomyces cerevisiae (strain ATCC 204508 / S288c) (Baker's yeast).
   3510..3528    -  promoter       T3 promoter: promoter for bacteriophage T3 RNA polymerase
   3573..3589    -  protein_bind   lac operator: The lac repressor binds to the lac operator to inhibit transcription in E. coli. This inhibition can be relieved by adding lactose or isopropyl-β-D-thiogalactopyranoside (IPTG). lac repressor encoded by lacI
   3597..3627    -  promoter       lac promoter: promoter for the E. coli lac operon
   3642..3663    -  protein_bind   CAP binding site: CAP binding activates transcription in the presence of cAMP. E. coli catabolite activator protein
   3676..3768    -  CDS            lacI (fragment): lac repressor; lacI; The lac repressor binds to the lac operator to inhibit transcription in E. coli. This inhibition can be relieved by adding lactose or isopropyl-β-D-thiogalactopyranoside (IPTG).
   3951..4539    -  rep_origin     ori: high-copy-number ColE1/pMB1/pBR322/pUC origin of replication
   4710..5570    -  CDS            AmpR: β-lactamase; bla; confers resistance to ampicillin, carbenicillin, and related antibiotics
   5571..5675    -  promoter       AmpR promoter: bla
   5712..6215    +  misc_feature   CEN/ARS: S. cerevisiae CEN6 centromere fused to an autonomously replicating sequence
   6283..6318    +  CDS            rop (fragment): Rop protein, which maintains plasmids at low copy number; rop
   6420..6469    +  misc_feature   bom (fragment): basis of mobility region from pBR322
   6607..6754    +  promoter       TRP1 promoter: S. cerevisiae TRP1
   6755..7429    +  CDS            TRP1: phosphoribosylanthranilate isomerase, required for tryptophan biosynthesis; S. cerevisiae TRP1; yeast auxotrophic marker
   7480..7531    +  misc_feature   bom (fragment): basis of mobility region from pBR322
   7559..7987    -  rep_origin     f1 ori (sequence partly withheld): f1 bacteriophage origin of replication; arrow indicates direction of (+) strand synthesis
   7991..19      -  CDS            lacZα (fragment) (across the origin): LacZα fragment of β-galactosidase; lacZ fragment
