[The description below was written by a language model from this plasmid's Addgene catalogue record and pLannotate feature annotations shown in this document.]
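Description:
Hsh155 Q776A is a yeast–E. coli shuttle plasmid built on the pRS414 backbone, a low-copy centromeric vector. In E. coli it replicates from a high-copy ColE1/pUC-type origin and is selected with ampicillin through the β-lactamase gene. In Saccharomyces cerevisiae it is maintained by a CEN6/ARS element, which keeps it at roughly chromosomal copy number, and is selected by tryptophan prototrophy through the TRP1 marker and its own promoter. The backbone also retains an f1 phage origin and the remnants of the lacZα cloning region, including the lac promoter and operator and flanking T7 and T3 promoters that bracket the insert.

The payload is a roughly 3.3 kb fragment of S. cerevisiae genomic DNA carrying the HSH155 open reading frame together with its surrounding genomic regions. No heterologous yeast promoter is annotated, so expression presumably relies on the native upstream and downstream sequences included in the fragment. A short piece of the neighbouring ABZ2 gene downstream of the coding sequence is consistent with this genomic origin. HSH155 encodes the yeast homologue of SF3b1, a U2 snRNP component that contacts pre-mRNA around the branch site early in spliceosome assembly. This version carries the Q776A substitution.

The plasmid is intended for plasmid shuffling. It is introduced into an HSH155 deletion strain so that the mutant allele becomes the cell's only source of the protein, allowing the effect of Q776A on viability and splicing to be assessed. This fits the associated study of Hsh155/SF3b1 interactions with the U2 snRNA/branch site duplex.
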