Addgene plasmid #111944: Hsh155 Q776A
Purpose: This is a shuffle plasmid containing the HSH155 gene and the surrounding genomic regions. It bears a TRP marker for shuffle into a HSH155 deletion strain. It has the Q776A mutation
Depositing lab: Aaron Hoskins. Depositing organization: University of Wisconsin, Madison. Publication: Functional Analysis of Hsh155/SF3b1 Interactions with the U2 snRNA/Branch Site Duplex. Carrocci TJ, Paulson JC, Hoskins AA. RNA. 2018 May 11. pii: rna.065664.118. doi: 10.1261/rna.065664.118. PubMed 29752352.
Backbone
  Vector backbone: pRS414
  Backbone manufacturer: ATCC
  Backbone size w/o insert (bp): 4788
  Total vector size (bp): 8124
  Vector type: Bacterial Expression, Yeast Expression
  Selectable markers: TRP1
Growth in bacteria
  Bacterial resistance: Ampicillin, 100 μg/mL
  Growth temperature: 37°C
  Growth strain: DH5alpha
  Copy number: Unknown
Gene/Insert
  Gene/Insert name: Hsh155 Q776A
  Species: S. cerevisiae (budding yeast)
  Insert size (bp): 3339
  Mutation: Q776A
Terms and licenses: Academic/Nonprofit Terms; Industry Terms: Not Available to Industry
How to cite: Hsh155 Q776A was a gift from Aaron Hoskins (Addgene plasmid # 111944 ; http://n2t.net/addgene:111944 ; RRID:Addgene_111944)
